Addgene plasmid #119746: pMSCVneo-DEST
Purpose: (Empty Backbone) Allows Gateway cloning of gene of interest into retroviral pMSCV vector (with Neomycin/G418 resistance)
Depositing lab: Andrew Jackson & Martin Reijns. Depositing organization: University of Edinburgh. Publication: TRAIP promotes DNA damage response during genome replication and is mutated in primordial dwarfism. Harley ME, Murina O, Leitch A, Higgs MR, Bicknell LS, Yigit G, Blackford AN, Zlatanou A, Mackenzie KJ, Reddy K, Halachev M, McGlasson S, Reijns MAM, Fluteau A, Martin CA, Sabbioneda S, Elcioglu NH, Altmuller J, Thiele H, Greenhalgh L, Chessa L, Maghnie M, Salim M, Bober MB, Nurnberg P, Jackson SP, Hurles ME, Wollnik B, Stewart GS, Jackson AP. Nat Genet. 2016 Jan;48(1):36-43. doi: 10.1038/ng.3451. Epub 2015 Nov 23. PubMed 26595769.
Backbone
  Vector backbone: pMSCVneo
  Backbone manufacturer: Clontech
  Backbone size (bp): 6500
  Modifications to backbone: RfB Gateway cassette cloned into pMSCVneo HpaI site
  Vector type: Mammalian Expression, Retroviral
  Selectable markers: Neomycin (select with G418)
Growth in bacteria
  Bacterial resistance: Chloramphenicol and Ampicillin, 25 & 100 μg/mL
  Growth temperature: 37°C
  Growth strain: ccdB Survival
  Copy number: High Copy
Gene/Insert
  Cloning method: Gateway Cloning
  Sequencing primers: 5′ pMSCV-5' - CCCTTGAACCTCCTCGTTCGACC; 3′ pMSCV-3' - GAGACGTGCTACTTCCATTTGTC
Terms and licenses: Academic/Nonprofit Terms; Industry Terms: Not Available to Industry
How to cite: pMSCVneo-DEST was a gift from Andrew Jackson & Martin Reijns (Addgene plasmid # 119746 ; http://n2t.net/addgene:119746 ; RRID:Addgene_119746)
