[The description below was written by a language model from this plasmid's Addgene catalogue record and pLannotate feature annotations shown in this document.]
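Description:
pMSCVneo-DEST is an empty Gateway destination version of the Clontech retroviral vector pMSCVneo, made by inserting the RfB Gateway cassette into the backbone's HpaI site. The sequenced plasmid is about 8.1 kb. It is propagated in E. coli from a high-copy ColE1/pUC-type origin with ampicillin resistance on the backbone and chloramphenicol resistance within the Gateway cassette. Because the cassette also carries the toxic ccdB gene, the unrecombined plasmid is grown in a ccdB-tolerant strain. Several short annotated fragments outside the proviral region (lacI, rop, bom, lacZα, TcR, env) appear to be non-functional remnants of earlier cloning vectors.

The proviral unit is bounded by 5' and 3' long terminal repeats from murine embryonic stem cell virus and includes the MESV Ψ packaging signal and a truncated, start-codon-less gag segment, which together allow the transcript to be packaged into retroviral particles when viral proteins are supplied in trans by packaging cells. Downstream lies the attR1–CmR–ccdB–attR2 cassette. An LR recombination reaction with an entry clone swaps this cassette for the gene of interest, and loss of ccdB provides counter-selection for recombinants in standard strains. The inserted gene is then expressed from the 5' LTR, as no separate internal promoter is annotated upstream of the cassette. A mouse PGK promoter drives the Tn5 neomycin phosphotransferase gene, permitting G418 selection of transduced mammalian cells. The vector adds no annotated tags or reporters. It is intended for Gateway cloning of a chosen open reading frame followed by retroviral delivery and stable expression in mammalian cells.
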