Features (pLannotate 1.2.2; 25 found; start..end, strand, type, name):
      1..517     +  LTR            5' LTR: 5' long terminal repeat from murine embryonic stem cell virus
    581..922     +  misc_feature   MESV Ψ: packaging signal of murine embryonic stem cell virus
    989..1405    +  CDS            gag (truncated): truncated Moloney murine leukemia virus (MMLV) gag gene lacking the start codon
   1420..1544    +  protein_bind   attR1: mutant version of attR; recombination site for the Gateway® LR reaction LR Clonase™
   1569..1599    +  promoter       lac UV5 promoter: E. coli lac promoter with an "up" mutation
   1623..1652    +  promoter       cat promoter (fragment): promoter of the E. coli cat gene encoding chloramphenicol acetyltransferase
   1653..2312    +  CDS            CmR: chloramphenicol acetyltransferase; cat; confers resistance to chloramphenicol
   2491..2649    +  CDS            ccdA (fragment): CCDA_ECO57 - Also known as H, letA. Experimental evidence at protein level: Swiss-Prot protein existence level 1. Antitoxin component of a type II toxin-antitoxin (TA) system which inhibits the post-segregational killing (PSK) of plasmid-free cells, also referred to as a plasmid addiction system. Binds to and blocks the activity of CcdB; will also remove bound CcdB protein from the CcdB-GyrA complex by forming a CcdA-CcdB complex, a process termed rejuvenation. Functions as a transcriptional corepressor for the ccdAB operon, repression also requires CcdB (By similarity). From Escherichia coli
   2654..2956    +  CDS            ccdB: CCDB_ECOLI - Also known as G, letB, letD. Experimental evidence at protein level: Swiss-Prot protein existence level 1. Toxic component of a type II toxin-antitoxin (TA) system, functioning in plasmid maintainence. Responsible for the post- segregational killing (PSK) of plasmid-free cells, also referred to as a plasmid addiction system. Half-life of over 2 hours. Cell killing by CcdB is accompanied by filamentation, defects in chromosome and plasmid segregation, defects in cell division, formation of anucleate cells, decreased DNA synthesis and plasmid loss. Interferes with the activity of DN
   3000..3124    -  protein_bind   attR2: mutant version of attR; recombination site for the Gateway® LR reaction LR Clonase™
   3153..3652    +  promoter       PGK promoter: mouse phosphoglycerate kinase 1 promoter
   3666..4469    +  CDS            NeoR/KanR: aminoglycoside phosphotransferase from Tn5; aph(3')-II (or nptII); confers resistance to neomycin, kanamycin, and G418 (Geneticin®)
   4544..5058    +  LTR            3' LTR: 3' long terminal repeat from murine embryonic stem cell virus
   5220..5236    -  protein_bind   lac operator: The lac repressor binds to the lac operator to inhibit transcription in E. coli. This inhibition can be relieved by adding lactose or isopropyl-β-D-thiogalactopyranoside (IPTG). lac repressor encoded by lacI
   5244..5274    -  promoter       lac promoter: promoter for the E. coli lac operon
   5289..5310    -  protein_bind   CAP binding site: CAP binding activates transcription in the presence of cAMP. E. coli catabolite activator protein
   5323..5415    -  CDS            lacI (fragment): lac repressor; lacI; The lac repressor binds to the lac operator to inhibit transcription in E. coli. This inhibition can be relieved by adding lactose or isopropyl-β-D-thiogalactopyranoside (IPTG).
   5598..6186    -  rep_origin     ori: high-copy-number ColE1/pMB1/pBR322/pUC origin of replication
   6357..7217    -  CDS            AmpR: β-lactamase; bla; confers resistance to ampicillin, carbenicillin, and related antibiotics
   7218..7322    -  promoter       AmpR promoter: bla
   7417..7452    +  CDS            rop (fragment): Rop protein, which maintains plasmids at low copy number; rop
   7554..7653    +  misc_feature   bom (fragment): basis of mobility region from pBR322
   7659..7808    -  CDS            lacZα (fragment): LacZα fragment of β-galactosidase; lacZ fragment
   7808..8009    -  CDS            TcR (fragment): tetracycline efflux protein; tet; confers resistance to tetracycline
   8010..8108    +  CDS            env (fragment): murine leukemia virus gPr80 envelope polyprotein precursor; env; proteolytically cleaved into gp70SU and p15TM subunits
>Addgene plasmid #119746 | pMSCVneo-DEST | addgene full sequence | sequence record 233675 | Addgene NGS Result
AATGAAAGACCCCACCTGTAGGTTTGGCAAGCTAGCTTAAGTAACGCCATTTTGCAAGGCATGGAAAATA
CATAACTGAGAATAGAGAAGTTCAGATCAAGGTTAGGAACAGAGAGACAGCAGAATATGGGCCAAACAGG
ATATCTGTGGTAAGCAGTTCCTGCCCCGGCTCAGGGCCAAGAACAGATGGTCCCCAGATGCGGTCCCGCC
CTCAGCAGTTTCTAGAGAACCATCAGATGTTTCCAGGGTGCCCCAAGGACCTGAAATGACCCTGTGCCTT
ATTTGAACTAACCAATCAGTTCGCTTCTCGCTTCTGTTCGCGCGCTTCTGCTCCCCGAGCTCAATAAAAG
AGCCCACAACCCCTCACTCGGCGCGCCAGTCCTCCGATAGACTGCGTCGCCCGGGTACCCGTATTCCCAA
TAAAGCCTCTTGCTGTTTGCATCCGAATCGTGGACTCGCTGATCCTTGGGAGGGTCTCCTCAGATTGATT
GACTGCCCACCTCGGGGGTCTTTCATTTGGAGGTTCCACCGAGATTTGGAGACCCCTGCCCAGGGACCAC
CGACCCCCCCGCCGGGAGGTAAGCTGGCCAGCGGTCGTTTCGTGTCTGTCTCTGTCTTTGTGCGTGTTTG
TGCCGGCATCTAATGTTTGCGCCTGCGTCTGTACTAGTTAGCTAACTAGCTCTGTATCTGGCGGACCCGT
GGTGGAACTGACGAGTTCTGAACACCCGGCCGCAACCCTGGGAGACGTCCCAGGGACTTTGGGGGCCGTT
TTTGTGGCCCGACCTGAGGAAGGGAGTCGATGTGGAATCCGACCCCGTCAGGATATGTGGTTCTGGTAGG
AGACGAGAACCTAAAACAGTTCCCGCCTCCGTCTGAATTTTTGCTTTCGGTTTGGAACCGAAGCCGCGCG
TCTTGTCTGCTGCAGCGCTGCAGCATCGTTCTGTGTTGTCTCTGTCTGACTGTGTTTCTGTATTTGTCTG
AAAATTAGGGCCAGACTGTTACCACTCCCTTAAGTTTGACCTTAGGTCACTGGAAAGATGTCGAGCGGAT
CGCTCACAACCAGTCGGTAGATGTCAAGAAGAGACGTTGGGTTACCTTCTGCTCTGCAGAATGGCCAACC
TTTAACGTCGGATGGCCGCGAGACGGCACCTTTAACCGAGACCTCATCACCCAGGTTAAGATCAAGGTCT
TTTCACCTGGCCCGCATGGACACCCAGACCAGGTCCCCTACATCGTGACCTGGGAAGCCTTGGCTTTTGA
CCCCCCTCCCTGGGTCAAGCCCTTTGTACACCCTAAGCCTCCGCCTCCTCTTCCTCCATCCGCCCCGTCT
CTCCCCCTTGAACCTCCTCGTTCGACCCCGCCTCGATCCTCCCTTTATCCAGCCCTCACTCCTTCTCTAG
GCGCCGGAATTCGTTATCAACAAGTTTGTACAAAAAAGCTGAACGAGAAACGTAAAATGATATAAATATC
AATATATTAAATTAGATTTTGCATAAAAAACAGACTACATAATACTGTAAAACACAACATATCCAGTCAC
TATGGCGGCCGCATTAGGCACCCCAGGCTTTACACTTTATGCTTCCGGCTCGTATAATGTGTGGATTTTG
AGTTAGGATCCGTCGAGATTTTCAGGAGCTAAGGAAGCTAAAATGGAGAAAAAAATCACTGGATATACCA
CCGTTGATATATCCCAATGGCATCGTAAAGAACATTTTGAGGCATTTCAGTCAGTTGCTCAATGTACCTA
TAACCAGACCGTTCAGCTGGATATTACGGCCTTTTTAAAGACCGTAAAGAAAAATAAGCACAAGTTTTAT
CCGGCCTTTATTCACATTCTTGCCCGCCTGATGAATGCTCATCCGGAATTCCGTATGGCAATGAAAGACG
GTGAGCTGGTGATATGGGATAGTGTTCACCCTTGTTACACCGTTTTCCATGAGCAAACTGAAACGTTTTC
ATCGCTCTGGAGTGAATACCACGACGATTTCCGGCAGTTTCTACACATATATTCGCAAGATGTGGCGTGT
TACGGTGAAAACCTGGCCTATTTCCCTAAAGGGTTTATTGAGAATATGTTTTTCGTCTCAGCCAATCCCT
GGGTGAGTTTCACCAGTTTTGATTTAAACGTGGCCAATATGGACAACTTCTTCGCCCCCGTTTTCACCAT
GGGCAAATATTATACGCAAGGCGACAAGGTGCTGATGCCGCTGGCGATTCAGGTTCATCATGCCGTTTGT
GATGGCTTCCATGTCGGCAGAATGCTTAATGAATTACAACAGTACTGCGATGAGTGGCAGGGCGGGGCGT
AAAGATCTGGATCCGGCTTACTAAAAGCCAGATAACAGTATGCGTATTTGCGCGCTGATTTTTGCGGTAT
AAGAATATATACTGATATGTATACCCGAAGTATGTCAAAAAGAGGTATGCTATGAAGCAGCGTATTACAG
TGACAGTTGACAGCGACAGCTATCAGTTGCTCAAGGCATATATGATGTCAATATCTCCGGTCTGGTAAGC
ACAACCATGCAGAATGAAGCCCGTCGTCTGCGTGCCGAACGCTGGAAAGCGGAAAATCAGGAAGGGATGG
CTGAGGTCGCCCGGTTTATTGAAATGAACGGCTCTTTTGCTGACGAGAACAGGGGCTGGTGAAATGCAGT
TTAAGGTTTACACCTATAAAAGAGAGAGCCGTTATCGTCTGTTTGTGGATGTACAGAGTGATATTATTGA
CACGCCCGGGCGACGGATGGTGATCCCCCTGGCCAGTGCACGTCTGCTGTCAGATAAAGTCTCCCGTGAA
CTTTACCCGGTGGTGCATATCGGGGATGAAAGCTGGCGCATGATGACCACCGATATGGCCAGTGTGCCGG
TCTCCGTTATCGGGGAAGAAGTGGCTGATCTCAGCCACCGCGAAAATGACATCAAAAACGCCATTAACCT
GATGTTCTGGGGAATATAAATGTCAGGCTCCCTTATACACAGCCAGTCTGCAGGTCGACCATAGTGACTG
GATATGTTGTGTTTTACAGTATTATGTAGTCTGTTTTTTATGCAAAATCTAATTTAATATATTGATATTT
ATATCATTTTACGTTTCTCGTTCAGCTTTCTTGTACAAAGTGGTTGATAACCTCGAGAGATCTAATTCTA
CCGGGTAGGGGAGGCGCTTTTCCCAAGGCAGTCTGGAGCATGCGCTTTAGCAGCCCCGCTGGGCACTTGG
CGCTACACAAGTGGCCTCTGGCCTCGCACACATTCCACATCCACCGGTAGGCGCCAACCGGCTCCGTTCT
TTGGTGGCCCCTTCGCGCCACCTTCTACTCCTCCCCTAGTCAGGAAGTTCCCCCCCGCCCCGCAGCTCGC
GTCGTGCAGGACGTGACAAATGGAAGTAGCACGTCTCACTAGTCTCGTGCAGATGGACAGCACCGCTGAG
CAATGGAAGCGGGTAGGCCTTTGGGGCAGCGGCCAATAGCAGCTTTGCTCCTTCGCTTTCTGGGCTCAGA
GGCTGGGAAGGGGTGGGTCCGGGGGCGGGCTCAGGGGCGGGCTCAGGGGCGGGGCGGGCGCCCGAAGGTC
CTCCGGAGGCCCGGCATTCTGCACGCTTCAAAAGCGCACGTCTGCCGCGCTGTTCTCCTCTTCCTCATCT
CCGGGCCTTTCGACCTGCAGCCAATATGGGATCGGCCATTGAACAAGATGGATTGCACGCAGGTTCTCCG
GCCGCTTGGGTGGAGAGGCTATTCGGCTATGACTGGGCACAACAGACAATCGGCTGCTCTGATGCCGCCG
TGTTCCGGCTGTCAGCGCAGGGGCGCCCGGTTCTTTTTGTCAAGACCGACCTGTCCGGTGCCCTGAATGA
ACTGCAGGACGAGGCAGCGCGGCTATCGTGGCTGGCCACGACGGGCGTTCCTTGCGCAGCTGTGCTCGAC
GTTGTCACTGAAGCGGGAAGGGACTGGCTGCTATTGGGCGAAGTGCCGGGGCAGGATCTCCTGTCATCTC
ACCTTGCTCCTGCCGAGAAAGTATCCATCATGGCTGATGCAATGCGGCGGCTGCATACGCTTGATCCGGC
TACCTGCCCATTCGACCACCAAGCGAAACATCGCATCGAGCGAGCACGTACTCGGATGGAAGCCGGTCTT
GTCGATCAGGATGATCTGGACGAAGAGCATCAGGGGCTCGCGCCAGCCGAACTGTTCGCCAGGCTCAAGG
CGCGCATGCCCGACGGCGAGGATCTCGTCGTGACCCATGGCGATGCCTGCTTGCCGAATATCATGGTGGA
AAATGGCCGCTTTTCTGGATTCATCGACTGTGGCCGGCTGGGTGTGGCGGACCGCTATCAGGACATAGCG
TTGGCTACCCGTGATATTGCTGAAGAGCTTGGCGGCGAATGGGCTGACCGCTTCCTCGTGCTTTACGGTA
TCGCCGCTCCCGATTCGCAGCGCATCGCCTTCTATCGCCTTCTTGACGAGTTCTTCTGAGGGGATCCGTC
GACCTGCAGCCAAGCTTATCGATAAAATAAAAGATTTTATTTAGTCTCCAGAAAAAGGGGGGAATGAAAG
ACCCCACCTGTAGGTTTGGCAAGCTAGCTTAAGTAACGCCATTTTGCAAGGCATGGAAAATACATAACTG
AGAATAGAGAAGTTCAGATCAAGGTTAGGAACAGAGAGACAGCAGAATATGGGCCAAACAGGATATCTGT
GGTAAGCAGTTCCTGCCCCGGCTCAGGGCCAAGAACAGATGGTCCCCAGATGCGGTCCCGCCCTCAGCAG
TTTCTAGAGAACCATCAGATGTTTCCAGGGTGCCCCAAGGACCTGAAATGACCCTGTGCCTTATTTGAAC
TAACCAATCAGTTCGCTTCTCGCTTCTGTTCGCGCGCTTCTGCTCCCCGAGCTCAATAAAAGAGCCCACA
ACCCCTCACTCGGCGCGCCAGTCCTCCGATAGACTGCGTCGCCCGGGTACCCGTGTATCCAATAAACCCT
CTTGCAGTTGCATCCGACTTGTGGTCTCGCTGTTCCTTGGGAGGGTCTCCTCTGAGTGATTGACTACCCG
TCAGCGGGGGTCTTTCATGGGTAACAGTTTCTTGAAGTTGGAGAACAACATTCTGAGGGTAGGAGTCGAA
TATTAAGTAATCCTGACTCAATTAGCCACTGTTTTGAATCCACATACTCCAATACTCCTGAAATAGTTCA
TTATGGACAGCGCAGAAAGAGCTGGGGAGAATTGTGAAATTGTTATCCGCTCACAATTCCACACAACATA
CGAGCCGGAAGCATAAAGTGTAAAGCCTGGGGTGCCTAATGAGTGAGCTAACTCACATTAATTGCGTTGC
GCTCACTGCCCGCTTTCCAGTCGGGAAACCTGTCGTGCCAGCTGCATTAATGAATCGGCCAACGCGCGGG
GAGAGGCGGTTTGCGTATTGGGCGCTCTTCCGCTTCCTCGCTCACTGACTCGCTGCGCTCGGTCGTTCGG
CTGCGGCGAGCGGTATCAGCTCACTCAAAGGCGGTAATACGGTTATCCACAGAATCAGGGGATAACGCAG
GAAAGAACATGTGAGCAAAAGGCCAGCAAAAGGCCAGGAACCGTAAAAAGGCCGCGTTGCTGGCGTTTTT
CCATAGGCTCCGCCCCCCTGACGAGCATCACAAAAATCGACGCTCAAGTCAGAGGTGGCGAAACCCGACA
GGACTATAAAGATACCAGGCGTTTCCCCCTGGAAGCTCCCTCGTGCGCTCTCCTGTTCCGACCCTGCCGC
TTACCGGATACCTGTCCGCCTTTCTCCCTTCGGGAAGCGTGGCGCTTTCTCATAGCTCACGCTGTAGGTA
TCTCAGTTCGGTGTAGGTCGTTCGCTCCAAGCTGGGCTGTGTGCACGAACCCCCCGTTCAGCCCGACCGC
TGCGCCTTATCCGGTAACTATCGTCTTGAGTCCAACCCGGTAAGACACGACTTATCGCCACTGGCAGCAG
CCACTGGTAACAGGATTAGCAGAGCGAGGTATGTAGGCGGTGCTACAGAGTTCTTGAAGTGGTGGCCTAA
CTACGGCTACACTAGAAGAACAGTATTTGGTATCTGCGCTCTGCTGAAGCCAGTTACCTTCGGAAAAAGA
GTTGGTAGCTCTTGATCCGGCAAACAAACCACCGCTGGTAGCGGTGGTTTTTTTGTTTGCAAGCAGCAGA
TTACGCGCAGAAAAAAAGGATCTCAAGAAGATCCTTTGATCTTTTCTACGGGGTCTGACGCTCAGTGGAA
CGAAAACTCACGTTAAGGGATTTTGGTCATGAGATTATCAAAAAGGATCTTCACCTAGATCCTTTTAAAT
TAAAAATGAAGTTTTAAATCAATCTAAAGTATATATGAGTAAACTTGGTCTGACAGTTACCAATGCTTAA
TCAGTGAGGCACCTATCTCAGCGATCTGTCTATTTCGTTCATCCATAGTTGCCTGACTCCCCGTCGTGTA
GATAACTACGATACGGGAGGGCTTACCATCTGGCCCCAGTGCTGCAATGATACCGCGAGACCCACGCTCA
CCGGCTCCAGATTTATCAGCAATAAACCAGCCAGCCGGAAGGGCCGAGCGCAGAAGTGGTCCTGCAACTT
TATCCGCCTCCATCCAGTCTATTAATTGTTGCCGGGAAGCTAGAGTAAGTAGTTCGCCAGTTAATAGTTT
GCGCAACGTTGTTGCCATTGCTACAGGCATCGTGGTGTCACGCTCGTCGTTTGGTATGGCTTCATTCAGC
TCCGGTTCCCAACGATCAAGGCGAGTTACATGATCCCCCATGTTGTGCAAAAAAGCGGTTAGCTCCTTCG
GTCCTCCGATCGTTGTCAGAAGTAAGTTGGCCGCAGTGTTATCACTCATGGTTATGGCAGCACTGCATAA
TTCTCTTACTGTCATGCCATCCGTAAGATGCTTTTCTGTGACTGGTGAGTACTCAACCAAGTCATTCTGA
GAATAGTGTATGCGGCGACCGAGTTGCTCTTGCCCGGCGTCAATACGGGATAATACCGCGCCACATAGCA
GAACTTTAAAAGTGCTCATCATTGGAAAACGTTCTTCGGGGCGAAAACTCTCAAGGATCTTACCGCTGTT
GAGATCCAGTTCGATGTAACCCACTCGTGCACCCAACTGATCTTCAGCATCTTTTACTTTCACCAGCGTT
TCTGGGTGAGCAAAAACAGGAAGGCAAAATGCCGCAAAAAAGGGAATAAGGGCGACACGGAAATGTTGAA
TACTCATACTCTTCCTTTTTCAATATTATTGAAGCATTTATCAGGGTTATTGTCTCATGAGCGGATACAT
ATTTGAATGTATTTAGAAAAATAAACAAATAGGGGTTCCGCGCACATTTCCCCGAAAAGTGCCACCTGAC
GTCTAAGAAACCATTATTATCATGACATTAACCTATAAAAATAGGCGTATCACGAGGCCCTTTCGTCTCG
CGCGTTTCGGTGATGACGGTGAAAACCTCTGACACATGCAGCTCCCGGAGACGGTCACAGCTTGTCTGTA
AGCGGATGCCGGGAGCAGACAAGCCCGTCAGGGCGCGTCAGCGGGTGTTGGCGGGTGTCGGGGCTGGCTT
AACTATGCGGCATCAGAGCAGATTGTACTGAGAGTGCACCATATGCGGTGTGAAATACCGCACAGATGCG
TAAGGAGAAAATACCGCATCAGGCGCCATTCGCCATTCAGGCTGCGCAACTGTTGGGAAGGGCGATCGGT
GCGGGCCTCTTCGCTATTACGCCAGCTGGCGAAAGGGGGATGTGCTGCAAGGCGATTAAGTTGGGTAACG
CCAGGGTTTTCCCAGTCACGACGTTGTAAAACGACGGCGCAAGGAATGGTGCATGCAAGGAGATGGCGCC
CAACAGTCCCCCGGCCACGGGGCCTGCCACCATACCCACGCCGAAACAAGCGCTCATGAGCCCGAAGTGG
CGAGCCCGATCTTCCCCATCGGTGATGTCGGCGATATAGGCGCCAGCAACCGCACCTGTGGCGCCGGTGA
TGCCGGCCACGATGCGTCCGGCGTAGAGGCGATTAGTCCAATTTGTTAAAGACAGGATATCAGTGGTCCA
GGCTCTAGTTTTGACTCAACAATATCACCAGCTGAAGCCTATAGAGTACGAGCCATAGATAAAATAAAAG
ATTTTATTTAGTCTCCAGAAAAAGGGGGG
